Addgene plasmid #246898: DBJS-p8.35
Purpose: Used for multi-site piggybac transposon insertion of luciferase reporter
Depositing lab: David Bartel. Depositing organization: Whitehead Institute for Biomedical Research.
Backbone
  Vector backbone: pUC19
  Backbone size w/o insert (bp): 6613
  Vector type: Mammalian Expression
Growth in bacteria
  Bacterial resistance: Ampicillin, 100 μg/mL
  Growth temperature: 37°C
  Growth strain: DH5alpha
  Copy number: High Copy
Gene/Insert
  Gene/Insert name: CNOT10::ecDHFR::NanoLuc::MS2v5 + Blasticidin resistance piggybac
  Species: H. sapiens (human)
  Cloning method: Gibson Cloning
  Sequencing primers: 5′ Unspecified
Terms and licenses: Academic/Nonprofit Terms; Industry Terms: Not Available to Industry
How to cite: DBJS-p8.35 was a gift from David Bartel (Addgene plasmid # 246898 ; http://n2t.net/addgene:246898 ; RRID:Addgene_246898)
