[The description below was written by a language model from this plasmid's Addgene catalogue record and pLannotate feature annotations shown in this document.]
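Description:
DBJS-p8.35 is a pUC19-based mammalian expression plasmid that serves as a piggyBac transposon donor for inserting a luciferase reporter at multiple genomic sites in mammalian cells. In E. coli it is maintained at high copy through the ColE1/pUC origin and selected with ampicillin via the bla gene. Remnants of the lac promoter/operator and lacZα region and an f1 origin are also present. Two short stretches annotated as lambda phage portal protein fragments flank the mammalian cargo and probably reflect stuffer or spacer sequence rather than functional coding regions.

The cargo comprises two cassettes in the same orientation. The reporter unit contains a CMV enhancer and a hybrid chicken β-actin/minute virus of mice intron, an arrangement typical of a CAG/CBh-type promoter. These lie upstream of an E. coli DHFR domain fused to human codon-optimised NanoLuc. ecDHFR is commonly used as a ligand-stabilised destabilising domain, though the record does not state its role here. The insert name also indicates human CNOT10 sequence and an MS2v5 stem-loop array for tethering or imaging with MS2 coat protein. Neither was picked up by the automated annotation, and they presumably lie in the unannotated gaps around the ecDHFR-NanoLuc coding region. The exact nature of the CNOT10 portion is not specified.

The second cassette drives blasticidin S deaminase from an EF-1α core promoter combined with an HTLV-1 5′ LTR fragment, and it ends in an SV40 polyadenylation signal, allowing selection of cells with integrated copies. The piggyBac terminal repeats are likewise not annotated but are implied by the stated purpose. A separate source of transposase would be needed for integration.
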