Features (pLannotate 1.2.2; 21 found; start..end, strand, type, name):
    916..1504    +  rep_origin     ori: high-copy-number ColE1/pMB1/pBR322/pUC origin of replication
   1687..1779    +  CDS            lacI (fragment): lac repressor; lacI; The lac repressor binds to the lac operator to inhibit transcription in E. coli. This inhibition can be relieved by adding lactose or isopropyl-β-D-thiogalactopyranoside (IPTG).
   1792..1813    +  protein_bind   CAP binding site: CAP binding activates transcription in the presence of cAMP. E. coli catabolite activator protein
   1828..1858    +  promoter       lac promoter: promoter for the E. coli lac operon
   1866..1882    +  protein_bind   lac operator: The lac repressor binds to the lac operator to inhibit transcription in E. coli. This inhibition can be relieved by adding lactose or isopropyl-β-D-thiogalactopyranoside (IPTG). lac repressor encoded by lacI
   1920..2387    -  CDS            B (fragment): PORTL_LAMBD - Experimental evidence at protein level: Swiss-Prot protein existence level 1. Forms the portal vertex of the capsid (PubMed:6228056, PubMed:6232391). This portal plays critical roles in head assembly, genome packaging, neck/tail attachment, and genome ejection (Probable). The portal protein multimerizes as a single ring-shaped homododecamer arranged around a central channel (PubMed:6232391). Binds to the terminase subunits to form the packaging machine (PubMed:7799432). From Escherichia phage lambda (Bacteriophage lambda).
   3082..3174    -  ncRNA          G-CSF SLDE: Accession: RF00183 - G-CSF factor stem-loop destabilising element (SLDE)
   3194..3315    -  polyA_signal   SV40 poly(A) signal: SV40 polyadenylation signal
   3320..3347    -  misc_feature   WPRE (fragment): woodchuck hepatitis virus posttranscriptional regulatory element
   3350..3746    -  CDS            BSD (fragment): blasticidin S deaminase; Aspergillus terreus BSD; confers resistance to blasticidin
   3780..4048    -  LTR            5' LTR (truncated): truncated 5' long terminal repeat (LTR) from human T-cell leukemia virus (HTLV) type 1
   4061..4272    -  promoter       EF-1α core promoter: core promoter for human elongation factor EF-1α
   6284..6799    -  CDS            Nluc: NanoLuc® luciferase human codon-optimized
   6810..7285    -  CDS            ecDHFR (fragment): E. coli dihydrofolate reductase; folA
   7570..7797    -  intron         hybrid intron: hybrid between chicken β-actin (CBA) and minute virus of mice (MMV) introns (Gray et al., 2011)
   8075..8360    -  enhancer       CMV enhancer: human cytomegalovirus immediate early enhancer; contains an 18-bp deletion relative to the standard CMV enhancer
   8875..8994    -  CDS            B (fragment): PORTL_LAMBD - Experimental evidence at protein level: Swiss-Prot protein existence level 1. Forms the portal vertex of the capsid (PubMed:6228056, PubMed:6232391). This portal plays critical roles in head assembly, genome packaging, neck/tail attachment, and genome ejection (Probable). The portal protein multimerizes as a single ring-shaped homododecamer arranged around a central channel (PubMed:6232391). Binds to the terminase subunits to form the packaging machine (PubMed:7799432). From Escherichia phage lambda (Bacteriophage lambda).
   8996..9151    +  CDS            lacZα (fragment): LacZα fragment of β-galactosidase; lacZ fragment
   9156..9584    +  rep_origin     f1 ori (sequence partly withheld): f1 bacteriophage origin of replication; arrow indicates direction of (+) strand synthesis
   9637..9741    +  promoter       AmpR promoter: bla
   9742..745     +  CDS            AmpR (across the origin): β-lactamase; bla; confers resistance to ampicillin, carbenicillin, and related antibiotics
>Addgene plasmid #246898 | DBJS-p8.35 | addgene full sequence | sequence record 490586 | Addgene NGS Result
TGCACGAGTGGGTTACATCGAACTGGATCTCAACAGCGGTAAGATCCTTGAGAGTTTTCGCCCCGAAGAA
CGTTTTCCAATGATGAGCACTTTTAAAGTTCTGCTATGTGGCGCGGTATTATCCCGTATTGACGCCGGGC
AAGAGCAACTCGGTCGCCGCATACACTATTCTCAGAATGACTTGGTTGAGTACTCACCAGTCACAGAAAA
GCATCTTACGGATGGCATGACAGTAAGAGAATTATGCAGTGCTGCCATAACCATGAGTGATAACACTGCG
GCCAACTTACTTCTGACAACGATCGGAGGACCGAAGGAGCTAACCGCTTTTTTGCACAACATGGGGGATC
ATGTAACTCGCCTTGATCGTTGGGAACCGGAGCTGAATGAAGCCATACCAAACGACGAGCGTGACACCAC
GATGCCTGTAGCAATGGCAACAACGTTGCGCAAACTATTAACTGGCGAACTACTTACTCTAGCTTCCCGG
CAACAATTAATAGACTGGATGGAGGCGGATAAAGTTGCAGGACCACTTCTGCGCTCGGCCCTTCCGGCTG
GCTGGTTTATTGCTGATAAATCTGGAGCCGGTGAGCGTGGGTCTCGCGGTATCATTGCAGCACTGGGGCC
AGATGGTAAGCCCTCCCGTATCGTAGTTATCTACACGACGGGGAGTCAGGCAACTATGGATGAACGAAAT
AGACAGATCGCTGAGATAGGTGCCTCACTGATTAAGCATTGGTAACTGTCAGACCAAGTTTACTCATATA
TACTTTAGATTGATTTAAAACTTCATTTTTAATTTAAAAGGATCTAGGTGAAGATCCTTTTTGATAATCT
CATGACCAAAATCCCTTAACGTGAGTTTTCGTTCCACTGAGCGTCAGACCCCGTAGAAAAGATCAAAGGA
TCTTCTTGAGATCCTTTTTTTCTGCGCGTAATCTGCTGCTTGCAAACAAAAAAACCACCGCTACCAGCGG
TGGTTTGTTTGCCGGATCAAGAGCTACCAACTCTTTTTCCGAAGGTAACTGGCTTCAGCAGAGCGCAGAT
ACCAAATACTGTTCTTCTAGTGTAGCCGTAGTTAGGCCACCACTTCAAGAACTCTGTAGCACCGCCTACA
TACCTCGCTCTGCTAATCCTGTTACCAGTGGCTGCTGCCAGTGGCGATAAGTCGTGTCTTACCGGGTTGG
ACTCAAGACGATAGTTACCGGATAAGGCGCAGCGGTCGGGCTGAACGGGGGGTTCGTGCACACAGCCCAG
CTTGGAGCGAACGACCTACACCGAACTGAGATACCTACAGCGTGAGCTATGAGAAAGCGCCACGCTTCCC
GAAGGGAGAAAGGCGGACAGGTATCCGGTAAGCGGCAGGGTCGGAACAGGAGAGCGCACGAGGGAGCTTC
CAGGGGGAAACGCCTGGTATCTTTATAGTCCTGTCGGGTTTCGCCACCTCTGACTTGAGCGTCGATTTTT
GTGATGCTCGTCAGGGGGGCGGAGCCTATGGAAAAACGCCAGCAACGCGGCCTTTTTACGGTTCCTGGCC
TTTTGCTGGCCTTTTGCTCACATGTTCTTTCCTGCGTTATCCCCTGATTCTGTGGATAACCGTATTACCG
CCTTTGAGTGAGCTGATACCGCTCGCCGCAGCCGAACGACCGAGCGCAGCGAGTCAGTGAGCGAGGAAGC
GGAAGAGCGCCCAATACGCAAACCGCCTCTCCCCGCGCGTTGGCCGATTCATTAATGCAGCTGGCACGAC
AGGTTTCCCGACTGGAAAGCGGGCAGTGAGCGCAACGCAATTAATGTGAGTTAGCTCACTCATTAGGCAC
CCCAGGCTTTACACTTTATGCTTCCGGCTCGTATGTTGTGTGGAATTGTGAGCGGATAACAATTTCACAC
AGGAAACAGCTATGACCATGATTACGCCAAGCGCGCCCGCCGGGTAACTCACGGGGTATCCATGTCCATT
TCTGCGGCATCCAGCCAGGATACCCGTCCTCGCTGACGTAATATCCCAGCGCCGCACCGCTGTCATTAAT
CTGCACACCGGCACGGCAGTTCCGGCTGTCGCCGGTATTGTTCGGGTTGCTGATGCGCTTCGGGCTGACC
ATCCGGAACTGTGTCCGGAAAAGCCGCGACGAACTGGTATCCCAGGTGGCCTGAACGAACAGTTCACCGT
TAAAGGCGTGCATGGCCACACCTTCCCGAATCATCATGGTAAACGTGCGTTTTCGCTCAACGTCAATGCA
GCAGCAGTCATCCTCGGCAAACTCTTTCCATGCCGCTTCAACCTCGCGGGAAAAGGCACGGGCTTCTTCC
TCCCCGATGCCCAGATAGCGCCAGCTTGGGCGATGACTGAGCCGGAAAAAAGACCCGACGATATGATCCT
GATGCAGCTAGATTAACCCTAGAAAGATAGTCTGCGTAAAATTGACGCATGCATTCTTGAAATATTGCTC
TCTCTTTCTAAATAGCGCGAATCCGTCGCTGTGCATTTAGGACATCTCAGTCGCCGCTTGGAGCTCCCGT
GAGGCGTGCTTGTCAATGCGGTAAGTGTCACTGATTTTGAACTATAACGACCGCGTGAGTCAAAATGACG
CATGATTATCTTTTACGTGACTTTTAAGATTTAACTCATACGATAATTATATTGTTATTTCATGTTCTAC
TTACGTGATAACTTATTATATATATATTTTCTTGTTATAGATATCAGGGACAGCCCCCCCCCAAAGCCCC
CAGGGATGTAATTACGTCCCTCCCCCGCTAGGGGGCAGCAGCGAGCCGCCCGGGGCTCCGCTCCGGTCCG
GCGCTCCCCCCGCATCCCCGAGCCGGCAGCGTGCGGGGACAGCCCGGGCACGGGGAAGGTGGCACGGGAT
CGCTTTCCTCTGAACGCTTCTCGCTGCTCTTTGAGCCTGCAGACACCTGGGGGGATACGGGGAAAAAGCC
ATACCAATGGGCCCTAAAAAAGGAATCCAGTCAATTCCGGGGCTAAACCTGGCTGCCACTGTTTCTTTAG
GGACTTCGTTCCTGTGAGGACAGGAAACCCTGCAACCTGGTTGACCAGAGCAAGGGATATAAGAACCCAG
TTTGGGAACACTGCTGTTTAAATATTAAACAGGGATGTCTTGTCCCCCGGAAGGGAGACCAGATGAGCTT
CTGATAGACTAATTGACATCATTTGAGTCAATTCCAGACATGATAAGATACATTGATGAGTTTGGACAAA
CCACAACTAGAATGCAGTGAAAAAAATGCTTTATTTGTGAAATTTGTGATGCTATTGCTTTATTTGTAAC
CATTATAAGCTGCAATAAACAAGTTTACCCACAAATTTTGTAATCCAGAGGTTGATTTCAGCCCTCCCAC
ACATAACCAGAGGGCAGCAATTCACGAATCCCAACTGCCGTCGGCTGTCCATCACTGTCCTTCACTATGG
CTTTGATCCCAGGATGCAGATCGAGAAGCACCTGTCGGCACCGTCCGCAGGGGCTCAAGATGCCCCTGTT
CTCATTTCCGATCGCGACGATACAAGTCAGGTTGCCAGCTGCCGCAGCAGCAGCAGTGCCCAGCACCACG
AGTTCTGCACAAGGTCCCCCAGTAAAATGATATACATTGACACCAGTGAAGATGCGGCCGTCGCTAGAGA
GAGCTGCGCTGGCGACGCTGTAGTCTTCAGAGATGGGGATGCTGTTGATTGTAGCCGTTGCTCTTTCAAT
GAGGGTGGATTCTTCTTGAGACAAAGGCTTGGCCATGGCGGCTCTAGAGTAGGCGCCGGTCACAGCTTAG
ATCTGTAACGGCGCAGAACAGAAAACGAAACAAAGACGTAGAGTTGAGCAAGCAGGGTCAGGCAAAGCGT
GGAGAGCCGGCTGAGTCTAGGTAGGCTCCAAGGGAGCGCCGGACAAAGGCCCGGTCTCGACCTGAGCTTT
AAACTTACCTAGACGGCGGACGCAGTTCAGGAGGCACCACAGGCGGGAGGCGGCAGAACGCGACTCAACC
GGCGTGGATGGCGGCCTCAGGTAGGGCGGCGGGCGCGTGAAGGAGAGATGCGAGCCCCTCGAAGCTTCAG
CTGTGTTCTGGCGGCAAACCCGTTGCGAAAAAGAACGTTCACGGCGACTACTGCACTTATATACGGTTCT
CCCCCACCCTCGGGAAAAAGGCGGAGCCAGTACACGACATCACTTTCCCAGTTTACCCCGCGCCACCTTC
TCTAGGCACCCGTTCAATTGCCGACCCCTCCCCCCAACTTCTCGGGGACTGTGGGCGATGTGCGCTCTGC
CCACTGACGGGCACCGGAGCGATCGCAGATCCACTTAGATTCAGCTGGATCCGATTTACGTCAACTCTCT
TTCCCTCCCCTTCACCCCCAGGTCAGCTTCTGAACTGGCTATTTTATCTACTGCTGATGTTCTTTGTCAA
TTTTTGAACGTTAACACAAAACCTCAGATGCTAAAATAATCTAATAGTCAATAAAAGTGTAAAAGACTTC
TGATAAAATTATGTTTTAATTGCCTATGGCATATATTACATAATGGCTCAAAATTAATAGTCTGGCTGAA
ATTAAGAAAAACAGCTGATGATGACTTAGTAAATCCTTAATTTTAAGTAAGCTTTTGGCCAAAAGTCAGG
GGTAGAATTGACTCAAAATTAACAGCCTTCACCATCTTTTATTCATTCTGCTGTGATACAACTAAAATGG
CCAGTAAATTCTCCCCTGGGTCTCAGGTAACAGTTTTCCAAAAGTGAAGTAGCGCGAAATCGATTCAAAT
CCCTCGGAAGCTGCGCCTGTCTTAGGTTGGAGTGATACATTTTTATCACTTTTACCCGTCTTTGGATTAG
GCAGTAGCTCTGACGGCCCTCCTGTCTTAGGTTAGTGAAAAATGTCACTCTCTTACCCGTCATTGGCTGT
CCAGCTTAGCTCGCAGGGGAGGTGGTCTGGATCCCGCGCGAAATGAGATCTGAGGTGTTTGATGTACGGT
GCGGTGATCCTGCACCGTTTGCCTGGTTGTAAGTTTGTGGGTTGTCGGCGGATGCCGTGTTCGTGCATCC
GTTTGTCGTGTTTTTGTGAGGTTTTCCGCCGCGGGAAGGCTGTTGCTCTTCCCGTCGGATGTTTTTCGTA
ATAGTTTGCGCTGGACGAAAGCGTGATCGTCTTTCGTATTTGTAAACCAGTTGATTTTTCCGTGTGTACC
GTTCGCTGTTGCTGAACGGTTTGGTTTTTGATAGTAGTGAGAGATGTGGGCTGGTACGCTGATGCTGTAC
CAGTAATTGTTTTTGATTTGGTATGTTGGAATGGGCAAGCGGTGATCCTGCTTGCCAGTTTTGTGGGAAG
AGGTTTGAGGTAGGAGTGGGTTCGCTGGTGCTGAACCCATTTGGTAGTTTCTGTGGTTGAGACTTGTGGA
GCATGCCGTGATCGTGCATGCTTGAATGTCCTGAGTGGAAGTGATGTAGCTGCGGGATCCGTGATCGTGA
TCCCGAAAGGTAAGTAATCGTATTGGACGTGGAACGACGAGCCCTGGTGGTGCTCGTCCTTGTCCGTGTT
TTGAAATTCGTGAGAGCATGGGTGGCGTGATCGTCCACCCAAGAAATAGGCACAATGTATGCTCGAGTGT
TTCGAAGCGCTGATGCTGCTTCGAGAAGAGTAGTTTTTGTCTTGTTGGTGAGAGTCCATGGCCTGATGGT
CCATGGAGGGTTTGTCCAGTTGGACAAGAAACAACACTCCGAGCCCTGTTGGTGCTCGGATGTGATTTTG
TTGGGGATGTATTCTTGGGGCCCATGCGCTGATGCTGCATGGGGACATAAATTTTCTTGAGTTGGGTACT
GGGCAGGAACGCTGATGCTGTTCCTGTAGGGGAGAGTGTGGTTTGTGTAAGAATGGCGCGAAGGCTGATG
CTCTTCGCGAAAGTCGACTTGTATTCGACTCTGATTGGCTGCGTGGGCTGATGCTCCACGCACTGAATTC
GAAAGCCAGACATGCCGATATTCGGGAGGCGTGATCGTCCTCCCGTCGTGGCCCTCGTTTGACGTATATT
GCACAGGGAATCCCTGATGGTGATTCCTTGTTGTAGTTTTTTGAGATAAATTTGGTAGCAGAAGCCCTGA
TGGTGCTTCTGTTTGATTGGATTTCTGTGTAATGTGTCTGGAGGGTGGGGTGTTCCTCCACCCTTGTGTA
TTGTACCCCTTGATTGTGAAGTGTCGGGTGGGGTGATCCTCCACCCGTTTGTAGGTTGGATCCGTTTAAA
CTTGAAGCTACAACATGTGGGGTCCTCTTTCCGAGCCAGTTCTTCCCTGGCCCTTACGCCAGAATGCGTT
CGCACAGCCGCCAGCCGGTCACTCCGTTGATGGTTACTCGGAACAGCAGGGAGCCGTCGGGGTTGATCAG
GCGCTCGTCGATAATTTTGTTGCCGTTCCACAGGGTCCCTGTTACAGTGATCTTTTTGCCGTCGAACACG
GCGATGCCTTCATACGGCCGTCCGAAATAGTCGATCATGTTCGGCGTAACCCCGTCGATTACCAGTGTGC
CATAGTGCAGGATCACCTTAAAGTGATGATCATCCACAGGGTACACCACCTTAAAAATTTTTTCGATCTG
GCCCATTTGGTCGCCGCTCAGACCTTCATACGGGATGATGACATGGATGTCGATCTTCAGCCCATTTTCA
CCGCTCAGGACAATCCTTTGGATCGGAGTTACGGACACCCCGAGATTCTGAAACAAACTGGACACACCTC
CCTGTTCAAGGACTTGGTCCAGGTTGTAGCCGGCTGTCTGTCGCCAGTCCCCAACGAAATCTTCGAGTGT
GAAGACCATTCCGGAGCCTCGCCGCTCCAGAATCTCAAAGCAATAGCTGTGAGAGTTCTGCGCATCAGCA
TCGTGGAATTCGCTGAATACCGATTCCCAGTCATCCGGCTCGTAATCCGGGAAATGGGTGTCGCCTTCCA
CTTCTGCGTCGATATGCGTCAGATACAGTTTTTGCGCTTTTGGCAAGAACTGTTCAATAACGCGACCGCC
GCCAATCACCATGATTTCTGGTACGTCACCACACGCCGCGATGGCTTCATCCACCGACTTCACCCACGTT
ACGCGATCGTCCGTACTCGGTTGACTGCTGAGGATAATATTTTTGCGTCCTGGCAACGGACGACCGATTG
ATTCCCAGGTATGGCGGCCCATAATCACGGGTTTATTTAAGGTGTTGCGTTTAAACCAGGCGAGATCGGC
AGGCAGGTTCCACGGCATGGCGTTTTCCATGCCGATAACGTAATCTACCGCTAACGCCGCAATCAGACTG
ATCATCTTCCCGCTTCGACTCGGGTTCTTCCCTGCAGGTGGCGTGGCCCTGACTCCCGCCGCCGGGCTGG
CCGCTGTCCTGGACCTCCGAGGACAACTCTGTGCCTACCCCGGCTCCGGGCCCCCAGGTTCCGGCTAGAG
GAGTGGGCAGACGGCGGGCTGAGGAAGTGACGAGAGCTAGTTCCCGTCGTCTAGCAACAGCAACAGCTTC
CCCACCAAGGGACCGCCACAGCCTCCCGCCATACACAGCTTCCGCCTCACGGCGTCCCGGTACCCACTAC
CGGTCCAACCTGAAAAAAAGTGATTTCAGGCAGGTGCTCCAGGTAATTAAACATTAATACCCCACCAACC
AACCATCCCTTAAACCCTTACCTCTTGCTCAGCTAATTACAGCCCGGAGGAGAAGGGCCGTCCCGCCCGC
TCACCTGTGGGAGTAACGCGGTCAGTCAGAGCCGGGGCGGGCGGCGCGAGGCGGCGGCGGAGCGGGGCAC
GGGGCGAAGGCAGCGCGCAGCGACTCCCGCCCGCCGCGCGCTTCGCTTTTTATAGGGCCGCCGCCGCCGC
CGCCTCGCCATAAAAGGAAACTTTCGGAGCGCGCCGCTCTGATTGGCTGCCGCCSCMCCYCYCCSCCYCC
CCCCCCCCCCCCCCCCCCCCCCCCCCCCCCCCCCYGGCGCGCCCCCCCCCCCCCCCCGCCCCCATCGCTG
CACAAAATAATTAAAAAATAAATAAATACAAAATTGGGGGTGGGGAGGGGGGGGAGATGGGGAGAGTGAA
GCAGAACGTGGGGCTCACCTCGACCATGGTAATAGCGATGACTAATACGTAGATGTACTGCCAAGTAGGA
AAGTCCCATAAGGTCATGTACTGGGCACAATGCCAGGCGGGCCATTTACCGTCATTGACGTCAATAGGGG
GCGTACTTGGCATATGATACACTTGATGTACTGCCAAGTGGGCAGTTTACCGTAAATACTCCACCCATTG
ACGTCAATGGAAAGTCCCTATTGGCGTTACTATTGACGTCAATGGGCGGGGGTCGTTGGGCGGTCAGCCA
GGCGGGCCATTTACCGTAAGTTATGTAACGGAATTCTTGAAGACGAAAGACTAGTGGCCGTGGAGGCCTT
TTCCCCGTATCCCCCCAGGTGTCTGCAGGCTCAAAGAGCAGCGAGAAGCGTTCAGAGGAAAGCGATCCCG
TGCCACCTTCCCCGTGCCCGGGCTGTCCCCGCACGCTGCCGGCTCGGGGATGCGGGGGGAGCGCCGGACC
GGAGCGGAGCCCCGGGCGGCTCGCTGCTGCCCCCTAGCGGGGGAGGGACGTAATTACATCCCTGGGGGCT
TTGGGGGGGGGCTGTCCCTCATAAAAGTTTTGTTACTTTATAGAAGAAATTTTGAGTTTTTGTTTTTTTT
AATAAATAAATAAACATAAATAAATTGTTTGTTGAATTTATTATTAGTATGTAAGTGTAAATATAATAAA
ACTTAATATCTATTCAAATTAATAAATAAACCTCGATATACAGACCGATAAAACACATGCGTCAATTTTA
CACATGATTATCTTTAACGTACGTCACAATATGATTATCTTTCTAGGGTTAATCTAGCTGCGTGTTCTGC
AGCGTGTCGAGCATCTTCATCTGCTCCATCACGCTGTAAAACACATTTGCACCGCGAGTCTGCCCGTCCT
CCACGGGTTCAAAAACGTGAATGAACGAGGCGCGCTCACTGGCCGTCGTTTTACAACGTCGTGACTGGGA
AAACCCTGGCGTTACCCAACTTAATCGCCTTGCAGCACATCCCCCTTTCGCCAGCTGGCGTAATAGCGAA
GAGGCCCGCACCGATCGCCCTTCCCAACAGTTGCGCAGCCTGAATGGCGAATGGG
[124 nt withheld, positions 9156-9279]
C
[91 nt withheld, positions 9281-9371]
A
[49 nt withheld, positions 9373-9421]
CCTTTGACGTTGGAGTCCACGTTCTTT
[37 nt withheld, positions 9449-9485]
ACCCTATCTCGGTCTATTCTTTTGATTTATAAGGGATTTTGCCGATTTCGGCCTATTGGTTAAAAAATGA
GCTGATTTAACAAAAATTTAACGCGAATTTTAACAAAATATTAACGCTTACAATTTAGGTGGCACTTTTC
GGGGAAATGTGCGCGGAACCCCTATTTGTTTATTTTTCTAAATACATTCAAATATGTATCCGCTCATGAG
ACAATAACCCTGATAAATGCTTCAATAATATTGAAAAAGGAAGAGTATGAGTATTCAACATTTCCGTGTC
GCCCTTATTCCCTTTTTTGCGGCATTTTGCCTTCCTGTTTTTGCTCACCCAGAAACGCTGGTGAAAGTAA
AAGATGCTGAAGATCAGTTGGG
